Addgene plasmid #239763: pcDNA3.1(+)_Nav1.6(K1425TAG)-HA
Purpose: Expresses mouse Nav1.6 with a TAG codon at position 1425 and a C-terminal HA tag in mammalian cells. Can be used for click labeling.
Depositing lab: Ivana Nikić-Spiegel. Depositing organization: Universitaetsklinikum Tuebingen. Publication: Direct fluorescent labeling of NF186 and NaV1.6 in living primary neurons using bioorthogonal click chemistry. Stajkovic N, Liu Y, Arsic A, Meng N, Lyu H, Zhang N, Grimm D, Lerche H, Nikic-Spiegel I. J Cell Sci. 2023 Jun 15;136(12):jcs260600. doi: 10.1242/jcs.260600. Epub 2023 Jun 28. PubMed 37288813.
Backbone
  Vector backbone: pcDNA3.1(+)-P2A-eGFP (P2A-eGFP was replaced by the HA tag)
  Vector type: Mammalian Expression
Growth in bacteria
  Bacterial resistance: Ampicillin, 100 μg/mL
  Growth temperature: 30°C
  Growth strain: XL10 Gold
  Growth instructions: Growth temperature: 27-28 °C. All the steps involving propagation of Nav1.6 in bacteria were performed at 27-28 °C to avoid the introduction of additional mutations and rearrangements of Scn8a (details are provided in Stajkovic et al., 2023).
  Copy number: High Copy
Gene/Insert
  Gene/Insert name: Scn8a
  Species: M. musculus (mouse)
  Mutation: K1425TAG
  Entrez Gene: Scn8a (a.k.a. C630029C19Rik, NaCh6, Nav1.6, dmu, med, mnd-2, mnd2, nmf2, nmf335, nmf58, nur14, seal)
  Promoter: CMV
  Tag / fusion protein: HA-tag (C terminal on backbone)
  Cloning method: Restriction Enzyme; 5′ cloning site Unknown (unknown if destroyed)
Resource information
  A portion of this plasmid was derived from a plasmid made by: GenScript
Terms and licenses: Academic/Nonprofit Terms; Industry Terms: Not Available to Industry
Depositor comments: The gene encoding Nav1.6 was synthesized by GenScript.
How to cite: pcDNA3.1(+)_Nav1.6(K1425TAG)-HA was a gift from Ivana Nikić-Spiegel (Addgene plasmid # 239763 ; http://n2t.net/addgene:239763 ; RRID:Addgene_239763)
