[The description below was written by a language model from this plasmid's Addgene catalogue record and pLannotate feature annotations shown in this document.]
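Description:
pcDNA3.1(+)_Nav1.6(K1425TAG)-HA is an 11.4 kb mammalian expression plasmid built on a pcDNA3.1(+)-P2A-eGFP backbone in which the P2A-eGFP segment was replaced by an HA epitope tag. It is maintained in E. coli through a high-copy ColE1/pUC-type origin and an ampicillin resistance gene (β-lactamase under its own promoter). An f1 origin is also present. For selection in mammalian cells the backbone carries the standard neomycin phosphotransferase cassette driven by the SV40 early promoter and terminated by the SV40 polyadenylation signal. Several short annotated fragments (bom, lac promoter/operator, lacI, ble, a truncated HIV-1 LTR match) appear to be backbone remnants or partial sequence matches, not functional elements.

The payload is a synthesized mouse Scn8a coding sequence encoding the voltage-gated sodium channel Nav1.6, placed downstream of the CMV immediate-early enhancer/promoter and followed by the bovine growth hormone polyadenylation signal. A T7 promoter lies between the CMV promoter and the insert. The lysine codon at position 1425 has been changed to an amber (TAG) stop codon, and the channel carries a C-terminal HA tag, which is not separately annotated in the feature table. Full-length, HA-positive protein should therefore be made only when the amber codon is suppressed. This is normally achieved by co-expressing an orthogonal tRNA/aminoacyl-tRNA synthetase pair that inserts a non-canonical amino acid, components not encoded on this plasmid. The incorporated residue then serves as a handle for bioorthogonal click labeling, and the associated work used this for direct fluorescent labeling of Nav1.6 in living primary neurons. The depositor notes that Scn8a is prone to mutation and rearrangement during bacterial propagation.
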