Features (pLannotate 1.2.2; 20 found; start..end, strand, type, name):
     28..80      -  misc_feature   bom (fragment): basis of mobility region from pBR322
    235..614     +  enhancer       CMV enhancer: human cytomegalovirus immediate early enhancer
    615..818     +  promoter       CMV promoter: human cytomegalovirus (CMV) immediate early promoter
    814..847     +  LTR            5' LTR (truncated) (fragment): truncated 5' long terminal repeat (LTR) from HIV-1
    863..881     +  promoter       T7 promoter: promoter for bacteriophage T7 RNA polymerase
    964..6897    +  CDS            Scn8a: SCN8A_MOUSE - Also known as Nbna1. Experimental evidence at protein level: Swiss-Prot protein existence level 1. Mediates the voltage-dependent sodium ion permeability of excitable membranes. Assuming opened or closed conformations in response to the voltage difference across the membrane, the protein forms a sodium-selective channel through which Na(+) ions may pass in accordance with their electrochemical gradient. In macrophages, isoform 5 may participate in the control of podosome and invadopodia formation. From Mus musculus (Mouse).
   6965..7189    +  polyA_signal   bGH poly(A) signal: bovine growth hormone polyadenylation signal
   7193..7214    +  promoter       SV40 promoter (fragment): SV40 enhancer and early promoter
   7235..7663    +  rep_origin     f1 ori (sequence partly withheld): f1 bacteriophage origin of replication; arrow indicates direction of (+) strand synthesis
   7677..8006    +  promoter       SV40 promoter: SV40 enhancer and early promoter
   8073..8864    +  CDS            neo: KKA2_KLEPN - Also known as kan, nptII. Experimental evidence at protein level: Swiss-Prot protein existence level 1. Resistance to kanamycin, neomycin, paromomycin, ribostamycin, butirosin and gentamicin B. From Klebsiella pneumoniae.
   8888..9046    +  CDS            ble (fragment): BLE_KLEPN - Experimental evidence at protein level: Swiss-Prot protein existence level 1. Binding protein with a strong affinity to the bleomycin family of antibiotics. Binds to CL990; an antimitotic-antibiotic compound. From Klebsiella pneumoniae.
   9041..9162    +  polyA_signal   SV40 poly(A) signal: SV40 polyadenylation signal
   9233..9255    -  protein_bind   lac operator (fragment): The lac repressor binds to the lac operator to inhibit transcription in E. coli. This inhibition can be relieved by adding lactose or isopropyl-β-D-thiogalactopyranoside (IPTG). lac repressor encoded by lacI
   9259..9289    -  promoter       lac promoter: promoter for the E. coli lac operon
   9304..9325    -  protein_bind   CAP binding site: CAP binding activates transcription in the presence of cAMP. E. coli catabolite activator protein
   9338..9430    -  CDS            lacI (fragment): lac repressor; lacI; The lac repressor binds to the lac operator to inhibit transcription in E. coli. This inhibition can be relieved by adding lactose or isopropyl-β-D-thiogalactopyranoside (IPTG).
   9613..10201   -  rep_origin     ori: high-copy-number ColE1/pMB1/pBR322/pUC origin of replication
  10372..11232   -  CDS            AmpR: β-lactamase; bla; confers resistance to ampicillin, carbenicillin, and related antibiotics
  11233..11337   -  promoter       AmpR promoter: bla
>Addgene plasmid #239763 | pcDNA3.1(+)_Nav1.6(K1425TAG)-HA | addgene full sequence | sequence record 477108 | Addgene NGS Result
GACGGATCGGGAGATCTCCCGATCCCCTATGGTGCACTCTCAGTACAATCTGCTCTGATGCCGCATAGTT
AAGCCAGTATCTGCTCCCTGCTTGTGTGTTGGAGGTCGCTGAGTAGTGCGCGAGCAAAATTTAAGCTACA
ACAAGGCAAGGCTTGACCGACAATTGCATGAAGAATCTGCTTAGGGTTAGGCGTTTTGCGCTGCTTCGCG
ATGTACGGGCCAGATATACGCGTTGACATTGATTATTGACTAGTTATTAATAGTAATCAATTACGGGGTC
ATTAGTTCATAGCCCATATATGGAGTTCCGCGTTACATAACTTACGGTAAATGGCCCGCCTGGCTGACCG
CCCAACGACCCCCGCCCATTGACGTCAATAATGACGTATGTTCCCATAGTAACGCCAATAGGGACTTTCC
ATTGACGTCAATGGGTGGAGTATTTACGGTAAACTGCCCACTTGGCAGTACATCAAGTGTATCATATGCC
AAGTACGCCCCCTATTGACGTCAATGACGGTAAATGGCCCGCCTGGCATTATGCCCAGTACATGACCTTA
TGGGACTTTCCTACTTGGCAGTACATCTACGTATTAGTCATCGCTATTACCATGGTGATGCGGTTTTGGC
AGTACATCAATGGGCGTGGATAGCGGTTTGACTCACGGGGATTTCCAAGTCTCCACCCCATTGACGTCAA
TGGGAGTTTGTTTTGGCACCAAAATCAACGGGACTTTCCAAAATGTCGTAACAACTCCGCCCCATTGACG
CAAATGGGCGGTAGGCGTGTACGGTGGGAGGTCTATATAAGCAGAGCTCTCTGGCTAACTAGAGAACCCA
CTGCTTACTGGCTTATCGAAATTAATACGACTCACTATAGGGAGACCCAAGCTGGCTAGCGTTTAAACTT
AAGCTTGGTACCGAGCTCGGATCCACTAGTCCAGTGTGGTGGAATTCGCCACCATGGCTGCACGGCTGCT
GGCACCTCCTGGCCCCGATTCCTTTAAGCCTTTCACACCTGAGAGCCTGGCTAACATCGAGAGAAGAATT
GCCGAGTCCAAGCTGAAGAAGCCTCCCAAGGCCGATGGCTCTCACAGAGAGGACGACGAGGATTCTAAGC
CTAAGCCCAATAGCGATCTGGAGGCCGGCAAGTCCCTGCCTTTCATCTACGGCGACATCCCACAGGGCCT
GGTGGCCGTGCCACTGGAGGACTTTGACCCCTATTACCTGACCCAGAAGACATTTGTGGTGCTGAATCGG
GGCAAGACACTGTTCCGCTTCTCTGCCACCCCCGCCCTGTATATCCTGTCCCCTTTCAACCTGATCCGCA
GAATCGCCATCAAGATCCTGATCCACTCCGTGTTCTCTATGATCATCATGTGCACAATCCTGACCAATTG
CGTGTTCATGACCTTCTCCAATCCACCAGAGTGGAGCAAGAATGTGGAGTACACCTTCACAGGCATCTAC
ACCTTTGAGTCTCTGGTGAAGATCATCGCCCGGGGCTTTTGCATCGACGGCTTCACCTTTCTGAGAGACC
CATGGAACTGGCTGGACTTTAGCGTGATCATGATGGCCTACATCACCGAGTTTGTGAATCTGGGCAACGT
GAGCGCCCTGCGGACATTCCGGGTGCTGCGCGCCCTGAAGACCATCTCTGTGATCCCTGGCCTGAAGACA
ATCGTGGGCGCCCTGATCCAGTCCGTGAAGAAGCTGTCCGACGTGATGATCCTGACCGTGTTCTGCCTGT
CCGTGTTTGCCCTGATCGGCCTGCAGCTGTTCATGGGCAACCTGAGGAACAAGTGCGTGGTGTGGCCAAT
CAACTTTAATGAGAGCTATCTGGAGAACGGCACCAGAGGCTTCGATTGGGAGGAGTACATCAACAACAAG
ACCAATTTCTATATGGTGCCTGGCATGCTGGAGCCACTGCTGTGCGGCAACTCCTCTGATGCCGGCCAGT
GCCCCGAGGGCTTTCAGTGCATGAAGGCCGGCAGAAATCCTAATTATGGCTACACCTCTTTTGACACCTT
TTCCTGGGCCTTTCTGGCCCTGTTCAGACTGATGACCCAGGACTACTGGGAGAACCTGTACCAGCTGACC
CTGAGAGCCGCCGGCAAGACCTACATGATCTTCTTTGTGCTGGTAATCTTCGTGGGCTCCTTCTACCTGG
TGAACCTGATCCTGGCCGTGGTGGCCATGGCCTACGAGGAGCAGAACCAGGCCACCCTGGAGGAGGCCGA
GCAGAAGGAGGCCGAGTTCAAGGCCATGCTGGAGCAGCTGAAGAAGCAGCAGGAGGAGGCCCAGGCCGCC
GCCATGGCCACATCCGCCGGCACCGTGAGCGAGGACGCCATCGAGGAGGAGGGCGAGGATGGCGTGGGCT
CCCCCCGGTCTTCTAGCGAGCTGTCCAAGCTGTCCTCTAAGTCCGCCAAGGAGAGGCGGAATCGGAGAAA
GAAGCGGAAGCAGAAGGAGCTGTCCGAGGGCGAGGAGAAGGGCGATCCAGAGAAGGTGTTCAAGAGCGAG
TCCGAGGATGGCATGAGACGGAAGGCCTTTCGCCTGCCTGACAATAGAATCGGCAGGAAGTTTTCCATCA
TGAATCAGAGCCTGCTGTCCATCCCTGGCAGCCCTTTCCTGTCCCGGCACAATTCCAAGTCCAGCATCTT
CTCTTTTCGCGGCCCTGGCAGATTCCGCGATCCAGGCTCCGAGAACGAGTTTGCCGATGACGAGCACAGC
ACCGTGGAGGAGTCCGAGGGCCGGAGAGACTCCCTGTTTATCCCTATCCGCGCCCGGGAGCGCAGATCCT
CTTACTCCGGCTACTCCGGCTATTCTCAGTGCTCCAGATCTTCTCGGATCTTTCCATCTCTGCGGAGATC
CGTGAAGAGAAACTCCACCGTGGACTGTAATGGCGTGGTGAGCCTGATCGGCCCCGGCTCCCACATCGGC
AGACTGCTGCCAGAGGCCACCACCGAGGTGGAGATCAAGAAGAAGGGGCCTGGCAGCCTGCTGGTGTCTA
TGGAGCAGCTGGCCAGCTATGGCAGAAAGGACCGGATCAATTCTATCATGTCCGTGGTGACAAACACCCT
GGTGGAGGAGCTGGAGGAGTCCCAGAGGAAGTGTCCCCCATGTTGGTACAAGTTTGCCAATACATTTCTG
ATCTGGGAGTGTCACCCATATTGGATCAAGCTGAAGGAGATCGTGAATCTGATCGTGATGGACCCATTCG
TGGATCTGGCCATCACAATCTGCATCGTGCTGAACACCCTGTTTATGGCCATGGAGCACCACCCCATGAC
ACCACAGTTTGAGCACGTGCTGGCCGTGGGCAATCTGGTGTTCACCGGCATCTTTACCGCCGAGATGTTC
CTGAAGCTGATCGCCATGGACCCATACTACTATTTTCAGGAGGGCTGGAATATCTTCGATGGCTTTATCG
TGAGCCTGTCCCTGATGGAGCTGGGCCTGGCCGATGTGGAGGGCCTGTCTGTGCTGCGCAGCTTTCGGCT
GCTGCGCGTGTTCAAGCTGGCCAAGAGCTGGCCAACCCTGAATATGCTGATCAAGATCATCGGCAACTCC
GTGGGCGCCCTGGGCAATCTGACCCTGGTGCTGGCCATCATCGTGTTCATCTTTGCCGTGGTGGGCATGC
AGCTGTTCGGCAAGTCCTACAAGGAGTGCGTGTGCAAGATCTCCCAGGAGTGTAAGCTGCCACGGTGGCA
CATGAACGATTTCTTTCACTCTTTCCTGATCGTGTTCCGGGTGCTGTGCGGCGAGTGGATCGAGACCATG
TGGGACTGCATGGAGGTGGCCGGCCAGGCCATGTGCCTGATCGTGTTCATGATGGTAATGGTAATCGGCA
ATCTGGTGGTGCTGAATCTGTTCCTGGCCCTGCTGCTGTCTTCTTTTAGCGCCGACAACCTGGCCGCCAC
AGACGATGACGGCGAGATGAATAACCTGCAGATCTCCGTGATCAGAATCAAGAAGGGCGTGGCCTGGGCC
AAGGTGAAGGTGCACGCCTTTATGCAGGCCCACTTTAAGCAGAGGGAGGCCGATGAGGTGAAGCCACTGG
ACGAGCTGTACGAGAAGAAGGCCAATTGTATCGCCAACCACACAGGCGTGGATATACACCGCAATGGCGA
TTTCCAGAAGAACGGCAATGGCACCACCTCCGGCATCGGCTCCTCTGTGGAGAAGTACATCATCGACGAG
GACCACATGTCCTTCATCAATAATCCAAATCTGACCGTGCGGGTGCCTATCGCCGTGGGCGAGTCTGACT
TTGAGAATCTGAACACCGAGGACGTGTCCAGCGAGTCCGACCCAGAGGGCTCCAAGGACAAGCTGGATGA
TACATCCTCTAGCGAGGGCTCTACCATCGACATCAAGCCTGAGGTGGAGGAGGTGCCTGTGGAGCAGCCA
GAGGAGTACCTGGACCCTGATGCCTGTTTCACCGAGGGCTGCGTGCAGAGATTCAAGTGCTGTCAGGTGA
ACATCGAGGAGGGCCTGGGCAAGTCTTGGTGGATACTGCGGAAGACATGCTTCCTGATCGTGGAGCACAA
CTGGTTTGAGACCTTTATCATCTTCATGATCCTGCTGTCCTCCGGCGCCCTGGCCTTTGAGGACATCTAT
ATCGAGCAGAGAAAGACCATCAGAACCATCCTGGAGTACGCCGACAAGGTGTTCACATATATCTTTATCC
TGGAGATGCTGCTGAAGTGGACCGCCTACGGCTTTGTGAAGTTCTTTACCAATGCCTGGTGCTGGCTGGA
CTTTCTGATCGTGGCCGTGTCTCTGGTGTCCCTGATCGCCAACGCCCTGGGCTATTCTGAGCTGGGCGCC
ATCAAGTCTCTGAGAACCCTGAGAGCCCTGCGCCCCCTGAGAGCCCTGAGCAGATTTGAGGGCATGAGGG
TGGTGGTGAATGCCCTGGTGGGCGCCATCCCTAGCATCATGAACGTGCTGCTGGTGTGCCTGATCTTTTG
GCTGATCTTTTCTATCATGGGCGTGAATCTGTTCGCCGGCAAGTACCACTACTGCTTTAATGAGACCTCC
GAGATCCGGTTCGAGATCGATGAGGTGAACAACAAGACAGACTGTGAGAAGCTGATGGAGGGCAACAATA
CAGAGATCCGGTGGAAGAATGTGAAGATCAATTTCGATAACGTGGGCGCCGGCTACCTGGCCCTGCTGCA
GGTGGCCACCTTTAAGGGCTGGATGGATATAATGTACGCCGCCGTGGATTCCCGCTAGCCCGATGAGCAG
CCAGACTATGAGGGCAACATCTACATGTACATCTATTTCGTGATCTTCATCATCTTCGGCAGCTTTTTCA
CCCTGAATCTGTTTATCGGCGTGATCATCGATAACTTCAACCAGCAGAAGAAGAAGTTCGGCGGCCAGGA
CATCTTCATGACAGAGGAGCAGAAGAAGTACTATAACGCCATGAAGAAGCTGGGCTCCAAGAAGCCTCAG
AAGCCAATCCCTAGACCACTGAATAAGATCCAGGGCATCGTGTTCGACTTCGTGACCCAGCAGGCCTTTG
ACATCGTGATCATGATGCTGATCTGTCTGAACATGGTGACCATGATGGTGGAGACAGATACCCAGTCCAA
GCAGATGGAGAATATCCTGTATTGGATCAACCTGGTGTTTGTGATCTTTTTCACATGTGAGTGCGTGCTG
AAGATGTTCGCCCTGCGCCACTATTATTTCACAATCGGCTGGAACATCTTTGACTTCGTGGTGGTAATCC
TGTCTATCGTGGGCATGTTTCTGGCCGACATCATCGAGAAGTACTTCGTGAGCCCAACACTGTTCAGAGT
GATCCGGCTGGCCAGGATCGGCAGAATCCTGCGGCTGATCAAGGGCGCCAAGGGCATCAGAACCCTGCTG
TTCGCCCTGATGATGTCTCTGCCAGCCCTGTTCAATATCGGCCTGCTGCTGTTTCTGGTAATGTTCATCT
TTTCCATCTTTGGCATGTCCAACTTCGCCTATGTGAAGCACGAGGCCGGCATCGATGATATGTTTAACTT
CGAGACATTCGGCAACTCCATGATCTGTCTGTTCCAGATCACCACCTCTGCCGGCTGGGATGGCCTGCTG
CTGCCTATCCTGAATAGACCACCAGATTGTAGCCTGGATAAGGAGCACCCTGGCAGCGGCTTCAAGGGCG
ATTGTGGCAATCCTTCCGTGGGCATCTTCTTCTTCGTGTCCTACATCATCATCTCTTTCCTGATCGTGGT
GAACATGTACATCGCCATCATCCTGGAGAATTTCTCTGTGGCCACCGAGGAGTCTGCCGACCCACTGTCT
GAGGATGACTTCGAGACCTTCTATGAGATCTGGGAGAAGTTTGACCCTGATGCCACCCAGTTTATCGAGT
ATTGCAAGCTGGCCGACTTTGCCGACGCCCTGGAGCACCCACTGAGAGTGCCAAAGCCAAATACCATCGA
GCTGATCGCCATGGATCTGCCCATGGTGAGCGGCGATAGAATCCACTGCCTGGACATCCTGTTTGCCTTC
ACAAAGAGAGTGCTGGGCGATAGCGGCGAGCTGGACATCCTGAGGCAGCAGATGGAGGAGAGGTTCGTGG
CCTCTAACCCCAGCAAGGTGTCCTACGAGCCTATCACCACAACCCTGCGGAGAAAGCAGGAGGAGGTGTC
CGCCGTGGTGCTGCAGAGAGCCTACAGAGGCCACCTGGCCCGGAGAGGCTTTATCTGCAGAAAGATCACC
TCCAACAAGCTGGAGAATGGCGGCACCCACCGCGAGAAGAAGGAGTCTACCCCCTCTACCGCCAGCCTGC
CTTCCTACGACTCCGTGACCAAGCCAGATAAGGAGAAGCAGCAGCGCGCAGAGGAGGGACGGAGAGAAAG
AGCTAAGAGACAGAAAGAAGTGAGAGAGTCAAAGTGCTCTAGATACCCATACGACGTCCCAGACTACGCT
TAAGGGCCCGTTTAAACCCGCTGATCAGCCTCGACTGTGCCTTCTAGTTGCCAGCCATCTGTTGTTTGCC
CCTCCCCCGTGCCTTCCTTGACCCTGGAAGGTGCCACTCCCACTGTCCTTTCCTAATAAAATGAGGAAAT
TGCATCGCATTGTCTGAGTAGGTGTCATTCTATTCTGGGGGGTGGGGTGGGGCAGGACAGCAAGGGGGAG
GATTGGGAAGACAATAGCAGGCATGCTGGGGATGCGGTGGGCTCTATGGCTTCTGAGGCGGAAAGAACCA
GCTGGGGCTCTAGGGGGTATCCCC
[124 nt withheld, positions 7235-7358]
C
[91 nt withheld, positions 7360-7450]
A
[49 nt withheld, positions 7452-7500]
CCTTTGACGTTGGAGTCCACGTTCTTT
[37 nt withheld, positions 7528-7564]
ACCCTATCTCGGTCTATTCTTTTGATTTATAAGGGATTTTGCCGATTTCGGCCTATTGGTTAAAAAATGA
GCTGATTTAACAAAAATTTAACGCGAATTAATTCTGTGGAATGTGTGTCAGTTAGGGTGTGGAAAGTCCC
CAGGCTCCCCAGCAGGCAGAAGTATGCAAAGCATGCATCTCAATTAGTCAGCAACCAGGTGTGGAAAGTC
CCCAGGCTCCCCAGCAGGCAGAAGTATGCAAAGCATGCATCTCAATTAGTCAGCAACCATAGTCCCGCCC
CTAACTCCGCCCATCCCGCCCCTAACTCCGCCCAGTTCCGCCCATTCTCCGCCCCATGGCTGACTAATTT
TTTTTATTTATGCAGAGGCCGAGGCCGCCTCTGCCTCTGAGCTATTCCAGAAGTAGTGAGGAGGCTTTTT
TGGAGGCCTAGGCTTTTGCAAAAAGCTCCCGGGAGCTTGTATATCCATTTTCGGATCTGATCAAGAGACA
GGATGAGGATCGTTTCGCATGATTGAACAAGATGGATTGCACGCAGGTTCTCCGGCCGCTTGGGTGGAGA
GGCTATTCGGCTATGACTGGGCACAACAGACAATCGGCTGCTCTGATGCCGCCGTGTTCCGGCTGTCAGC
GCAGGGGCGCCCGGTTCTTTTTGTCAAGACCGACCTGTCCGGTGCCCTGAATGAACTGCAGGACGAGGCA
GCGCGGCTATCGTGGCTGGCCACGACGGGCGTTCCTTGCGCAGCTGTGCTCGACGTTGTCACTGAAGCGG
GAAGGGACTGGCTGCTATTGGGCGAAGTGCCGGGGCAGGATCTCCTGTCATCTCACCTTGCTCCTGCCGA
GAAAGTATCCATCATGGCTGATGCAATGCGGCGGCTGCATACGCTTGATCCGGCTACCTGCCCATTCGAC
CACCAAGCGAAACATCGCATCGAGCGAGCACGTACTCGGATGGAAGCCGGTCTTGTCGATCAGGATGATC
TGGACGAAGAGCATCAGGGGCTCGCGCCAGCCGAACTGTTCGCCAGGCTCAAGGCGCGCATGCCCGACGG
CGAGGATCTCGTCGTGACCCATGGCGATGCCTGCTTGCCGAATATCATGGTGGAAAATGGCCGCTTTTCT
GGATTCATCGACTGTGGCCGGCTGGGTGTGGCGGACCGCTATCAGGACATAGCGTTGGCTACCCGTGATA
TTGCTGAAGAGCTTGGCGGCGAATGGGCTGACCGCTTCCTCGTGCTTTACGGTATCGCCGCTCCCGATTC
GCAGCGCATCGCCTTCTATCGCCTTCTTGACGAGTTCTTCTGAGCGGGACTCTGGGGTTCGAAATGACCG
ACCAAGCGACGCCCAACCTGCCATCACGAGATTTCGATTCCACCGCCGCCTTCTATGAAAGGTTGGGCTT
CGGAATCGTTTTCCGGGACGCCGGCTGGATGATCCTCCAGCGCGGGGATCTCATGCTGGAGTTCTTCGCC
CACCCCAACTTGTTTATTGCAGCTTATAATGGTTACAAATAAAGCAATAGCATCACAAATTTCACAAATA
AAGCATTTTTTTCACTGCATTCTAGTTGTGGTTTGTCCAAACTCATCAATGTATCTTATCATGTCTGTAT
ACCGTCGACCTCTAGCTAGAGCTTGGCGTAATCATGGTCATAGCTGTTTCCTGTGTGAAATTGTTATCCG
CTCACAATTCCACACAACATACGAGCCGGAAGCATAAAGTGTAAAGCCTGGGGTGCCTAATGAGTGAGCT
AACTCACATTAATTGCGTTGCGCTCACTGCCCGCTTTCCAGTCGGGAAACCTGTCGTGCCAGCTGCATTA
ATGAATCGGCCAACGCGCGGGGAGAGGCGGTTTGCGTATTGGGCGCTCTTCCGCTTCCTCGCTCACTGAC
TCGCTGCGCTCGGTCGTTCGGCTGCGGCGAGCGGTATCAGCTCACTCAAAGGCGGTAATACGGTTATCCA
CAGAATCAGGGGATAACGCAGGAAAGAACATGTGAGCAAAAGGCCAGCAAAAGGCCAGGAACCGTAAAAA
GGCCGCGTTGCTGGCGTTTTTCCATAGGCTCCGCCCCCCTGACGAGCATCACAAAAATCGACGCTCAAGT
CAGAGGTGGCGAAACCCGACAGGACTATAAAGATACCAGGCGTTTCCCCCTGGAAGCTCCCTCGTGCGCT
CTCCTGTTCCGACCCTGCCGCTTACCGGATACCTGTCCGCCTTTCTCCCTTCGGGAAGCGTGGCGCTTTC
TCATAGCTCACGCTGTAGGTATCTCAGTTCGGTGTAGGTCGTTCGCTCCAAGCTGGGCTGTGTGCACGAA
CCCCCCGTTCAGCCCGACCGCTGCGCCTTATCCGGTAACTATCGTCTTGAGTCCAACCCGGTAAGACACG
ACTTATCGCCACTGGCAGCAGCCACTGGTAACAGGATTAGCAGAGCGAGGTATGTAGGCGGTGCTACAGA
GTTCTTGAAGTGGTGGCCTAACTACGGCTACACTAGAAGAACAGTATTTGGTATCTGCGCTCTGCTGAAG
CCAGTTACCTTCGGAAAAAGAGTTGGTAGCTCTTGATCCGGCAAACAAACCACCGCTGGTAGCGGTGGTT
TTTTTGTTTGCAAGCAGCAGATTACGCGCAGAAAAAAAGGATCTCAAGAAGATCCTTTGATCTTTTCTAC
GGGGTCTGACGCTCAGTGGAACGAAAACTCACGTTAAGGGATTTTGGTCATGAGATTATCAAAAAGGATC
TTCACCTAGATCCTTTTAAATTAAAAATGAAGTTTTAAATCAATCTAAAGTATATATGAGTAAACTTGGT
CTGACAGTTACCAATGCTTAATCAGTGAGGCACCTATCTCAGCGATCTGTCTATTTCGTTCATCCATAGT
TGCCTGACTCCCCGTCGTGTAGATAACTACGATACGGGAGGGCTTACCATCTGGCCCCAGTGCTGCAATG
ATACCGCGAGACCCACGCTCACCGGCTCCAGATTTATCAGCAATAAACCAGCCAGCCGGAAGGGCCGAGC
GCAGAAGTGGTCCTGCAACTTTATCCGCCTCCATCCAGTCTATTAATTGTTGCCGGGAAGCTAGAGTAAG
TAGTTCGCCAGTTAATAGTTTGCGCAACGTTGTTGCCATTGCTACAGGCATCGTGGTGTCACGCTCGTCG
TTTGGTATGGCTTCATTCAGCTCCGGTTCCCAACGATCAAGGCGAGTTACATGATCCCCCATGTTGTGCA
AAAAAGCGGTTAGCTCCTTCGGTCCTCCGATCGTTGTCAGAAGTAAGTTGGCCGCAGTGTTATCACTCAT
GGTTATGGCAGCACTGCATAATTCTCTTACTGTCATGCCATCCGTAAGATGCTTTTCTGTGACTGGTGAG
TACTCAACCAAGTCATTCTGAGAATAGTGTATGCGGCGACCGAGTTGCTCTTGCCCGGCGTCAATACGGG
ATAATACCGCGCCACATAGCAGAACTTTAAAAGTGCTCATCATTGGAAAACGTTCTTCGGGGCGAAAACT
CTCAAGGATCTTACCGCTGTTGAGATCCAGTTCGATGTAACCCACTCGTGCACCCAACTGATCTTCAGCA
TCTTTTACTTTCACCAGCGTTTCTGGGTGAGCAAAAACAGGAAGGCAAAATGCCGCAAAAAAGGGAATAA
GGGCGACACGGAAATGTTGAATACTCATACTCTTCCTTTTTCAATATTATTGAAGCATTTATCAGGGTTA
TTGTCTCATGAGCGGATACATATTTGAATGTATTTAGAAAAATAAACAAATAGGGGTTCCGCGCACATTT
CCCCGAAAAGTGCCACCTGACGTC
